Addgene plasmid #20993: HOXB6-WG-MSCV
Depositing lab: Corey Largman. Depositing organization: San Francisco VA Health Care System. Publication: HOXB6 protein is bound to CREB-binding protein and represses globin expression in a DNA binding-dependent, PBX interaction-independent process. Shen W, Chrobak D, Krishnan K, Lawrence HJ, Largman C. J Biol Chem. 2004 Sep 17. 279(38):39895-904. 10.1074/jbc.M404132200 PubMed 15269212.
Backbone
  Vector backbone: MSCV
  Backbone manufacturer: Clontech
  Backbone size w/o insert (bp): 6500
  Vector type: Mammalian Expression, Retroviral
Growth in bacteria
  Bacterial resistance: Ampicillin, 100 μg/mL
  Growth temperature: 37°C
  Growth strain: DH5alpha
  Copy number: High Copy
Gene/Insert
  Gene/Insert name: HOXB6
  Species: H. sapiens (human)
  Insert size (bp): 1000
  Mutation: W->G mutation in YPWM interaction motif for PBX proteins.
  Entrez Gene: HOXB6 (a.k.a. HOX2, HOX2B, HU-2, Hox-2.2)
  Tag / fusion protein: FLAG (N terminal on insert)
  Cloning method: Restriction Enzyme; 5′ cloning site EcoRI (not destroyed); 3′ cloning site Xho1 (not destroyed)
  Sequencing primers: 5′ MSCV
Terms and licenses: Academic/Nonprofit Terms; Industry Terms: Not Available to Industry
Depositor comments: Protein does not bind PBX Has IRES-GFP
How to cite: HOXB6-WG-MSCV was a gift from Corey Largman (Addgene plasmid # 20993 ; http://n2t.net/addgene:20993 ; RRID:Addgene_20993)
