[The description below was written by a language model from this plasmid's Addgene catalogue record.]
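Description:
HOXB6-WG-MSCV is a retroviral mammalian expression plasmid built on the Clontech MSCV (murine stem cell virus) backbone of about 6.5 kb. It is maintained in E. coli as a high-copy plasmid under ampicillin selection. In MSCV-type vectors, the viral long terminal repeats flank the cargo, the 5′ LTR drives transcription, and a packaging signal allows the transcript to be packaged into retroviral particles when the plasmid is introduced into a packaging cell line. The record itself provides no feature table, so these elements are inferred from the backbone name rather than listed explicitly.

The insert is an approximately 1 kb human HOXB6 coding sequence cloned between EcoRI and XhoI sites, both of which are retained. It carries an N-terminal FLAG tag for detection or immunoprecipitation. The protein has a tryptophan-to-glycine substitution in the YPWM motif, the short peptide through which HOX proteins contact PBX cofactors, and the depositor notes that the mutant does not bind PBX. The depositor also states that the vector contains an IRES-GFP cassette. This would let GFP be translated from the same transcript as HOXB6, so transduced cells can be identified or sorted by fluorescence. No drug-selection marker for mammalian cells is stated in the record.

The construct serves as a PBX-interaction-deficient version of HOXB6 for stable retroviral delivery. The associated study examined HOXB6 binding to CREB-binding protein and its repression of globin expression, which was reported to depend on DNA binding but not on PBX interaction.
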