>Addgene plasmid #20993 | HOXB6-WG-MSCV | addgene partial sequence | sequence record 26797 | 20993 with pLXSN-5
CCCTCACTCCTTCTCTAGGCGCCGGAATTCGCGGCCGCCACCATGGATTACAAGGATGACGACGATAAGA
GCCCGGGCGGATCCATCGAGGGTAGGCTGAGCTCCTATTTCGTTAACTCCACCTTCCCCGTCACTCTGGC
CAGCGGGCAGGAGTCCTTCCTGGGCCAGCTACCGCTCTATTCGTCGGGCTATGCGGACCCGCTGAGACAT
TACCCCGCGCCCTACGGGCCAGGGCCGGGCCAGGACAAGGGCTTTGCCACTTCCTCCTATTACCCGCCGG
CGGGCGGTGGCTACGGCCGAGCGGCGCCCTGCGACTACGGGCCGGCGCCGGCCTTCTACCGCGAGAAAGA
GTCGGCCTGCGCACTCTCCGGCGCCGACGAGCAGCCCCCGTTCCACCCCGAGCCGCGGAAGTCGGACTGC
GCGCAGGACAAGAGCGTGTTCGGCGAGACAGAAGAGCAGAAGTGCTCCACTCCGGTCTACCCGGGGATGC
AGCGGATGAATTCGTGCAACAGTTCCTCCTTTGGGCCCAGCGGCCGGCGAGGCCGCCAGACATACACACG
TTACCAGACGCTGGAGCTGGAGAAGGAGTTTCACTACAATCGCTACCTGACGCGGCGGCGGCNNNNCGNG
NNNTCNNNNCCNTTGNNNNNNNNAGANGNANAANTANAGGNNNNNNGNNCNCANAACCCNACGCATGAAA
GGTGGAAAAAGGGAGAGCAAACTGCTCAGCGCGTCTCAGCTCAGTGCCGAGGAGGAGGAAGAAAAACANG
CCGAGTGAAAGGTGCTGGAAAGGGAGGGAGGACGCGAGGGGAAAGGCCTGGTGGGGGGAGCCCACGGGGC
